Addgene plasmid #230551: AiP2105 - pAAV-AiE2638m-minBG-SYFP2-WPRE3-BGHpA
Purpose: AiE2638m is an enhancer sequence, designed to drive AAV-mediated transgene expression in specific populations of brain cells
Depositing lab: Allen Institute for Brain Science & Bosiljka Tasic. Depositing organization: Allen Institute. Publication: A suite of enhancer AAVs and transgenic mouse lines for genetic access to cortical cell types. Ben-Simon Y, Hooper M, Narayan S, Daigle TL, Dwivedi D, Way SW, Oster A, Stafford DA, Mich JK, Taormina MJ, Martinez RA, Opitz-Araya X, Roth JR, Alexander JR, Allen S, Amster A, Arbuckle J, Ayala A, Baker PM, Bakken TE, Barcelli T, Barta S, Bendrick J, Bertagnolli D, Bielstein C, Bishwakarma P, Bowlus J, Boyer G, Brouner K, Casian B, Casper T, Chakka AB, Chakrabarty R, Chance RK, Chavan S, Clark M, Colbert K, Collman F, Daniel S, Departee M, DiValentin P, Donadio N, Dotson N, Egdorf T, Fliss T, Gabitto M, Garcia J, Gary A, Gasperini M, Gloe J, Goldy J, Gore BB, Graybuck L, Greisman N, Haeseleer F, Halterman C, Haradon Z, Hastings SD, Helback O, Ho W, Hockemeyer D, Huang C, Huff S, Hunker A, Johansen N, Jones D, Juneau Z, Kalmbach B, Kannan M, Khem S, Kussick E, Kutsal R, Larsen R, Lee C, Lee AY, Leibly M, Lenz GH, Li S, Liang E, Lusk N, Madigan Z, Malloy J, Malone J, McCue R, Melchor J, Mollenkopf T, Moosman S, Morin E, Newman D, Ng L, Ngo K, Omstead V, Otto S, Oyama A, Pena N, Pham T, Phillips E, Pom CA, Potekhina L, Ransford S, Ray PL, Rette D, Reynoldson C, Rimorin C, Rocha D, Ruiz A, Sanchez REA, Sawyer L, Sedeno-Cortes A, Sevigny JP, Shapovalova N, Shepard N, Shulga L, Sigler AR, Siverts L, Soliman S, Somasundaram S, Staats B, Stewart K, Szelenyi E, Tieu M, Trader C, Tran A, van Velthoven CTJ, Walker M, Wang Y, Weed N, Wirthlin M, Wood T, Wynalda B, Yao Z, Zhou T, Ariza J, Dee N, Reding M, Ronellenfitch K, Mufti S, Sunkin SM, Smith KA, Esposito L, Waters J, Thyagarajan B, Yao S, Lein ES, Zeng H, Levi BP, Ngai J, Ting JT, Tasic B. Cell. 2025 May 16:S0092-8674(25)00513-6. doi: 10.1016/j.cell.2025.05.002. PubMed 40403729.
Backbone
  Vector backbone: pAAV2
  Vector type: AAV
Growth in bacteria
  Bacterial resistance: Ampicillin, 100 μg/mL
  Growth temperature: 37°C
  Growth strain: NEB Stable
  Copy number: High Copy
Gene/Insert
  Gene/Insert name: SYFP2
  Species: Synthetic
  Promoter: minBG
  Cloning method: Gibson Cloning
Terms and licenses: Academic/Nonprofit Terms; Industry Terms: Not Available to Industry
How to cite: AiP2105 - pAAV-AiE2638m-minBG-SYFP2-WPRE3-BGHpA was a gift from Allen Institute for Brain Science & Bosiljka Tasic (Addgene plasmid # 230551 ; http://n2t.net/addgene:230551 ; RRID:Addgene_230551)
