[The description below was written by a language model from this plasmid's Addgene catalogue record and pLannotate feature annotations shown in this document.]
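Description:
AiP2105 - pAAV-AiE2638m-minBG-SYFP2-WPRE3-BGHpA is an AAV transfer plasmid built on a pAAV2 backbone. It is used to package a recombinant adeno-associated virus genome that reports the activity of a candidate brain enhancer. The 4,695-nt plasmid is propagated in bacteria through a high-copy ColE1/pUC-type origin and selected with ampicillin via the β-lactamase gene and its native promoter. An f1 phage origin and small remnants of pBR322 bom and rop sequences are also present in the backbone. AAV2 inverted terminal repeats flank the expression cassette and supply the cis signals for genome replication and encapsidation. The right ITR is annotated in full, while the left one appears only as short fragments, which may reflect how difficult these repeats are to sequence and annotate.

Between the ITRs, the enhancer AiE2638m sits upstream of a minimal beta-globin promoter (minBG). Neither element was recognised by the automated annotation, but the unannotated stretch before the coding sequence is where the construct name and catalogue fields place them. A minimal promoter is expected to have little activity on its own, so transcription should depend largely on the enhancer, and expression of the yellow fluorescent protein SYFP2 then reflects where the enhancer is active. The transcript is followed by WPRE3, a shortened woodchuck hepatitis virus posttranscriptional element that boosts expression while conserving packaging capacity. It shows up here as two WPRE fragments. A bovine growth hormone polyadenylation signal ends the cassette.

The stated purpose is AAV-mediated transgene expression in specific populations of brain cells, as part of a collection of enhancer AAVs for genetic access to cortical cell types. The record does not say which cell population AiE2638m targets.
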