Features (pLannotate 1.2.2; 14 found; start..end, strand, type, name):
     12..39      +  repeat_region  AAV2 ITR (fragment): inverted terminal repeat of adeno-associated virus serotype 2 inverted
     68..95      +  repeat_region  AAV2 ITR (fragment): inverted terminal repeat of adeno-associated virus serotype 2 inverted
    713..1429    +  CDS            SYFP2: SYFP2 is a basic (constitutively fluorescent) yellow fluorescent protein published in 2006, derived from Aequorea victoria. It is reported to be a very rapidly-maturing monomer with moderate acid sensitivity.
   1469..1626    +  misc_feature   WPRE (fragment): woodchuck hepatitis virus posttranscriptional regulatory element
   1632..1712    +  misc_feature   WPRE (fragment): woodchuck hepatitis virus posttranscriptional regulatory element
   1729..1840    +  polyA_signal   bGH poly(A) signal: bovine growth hormone polyadenylation signal
   1958..2098    +  repeat_region  AAV2 ITR: inverted terminal repeat of adeno-associated virus serotype 2 inverted
   2103..2154    -  misc_feature   bom (fragment): basis of mobility region from pBR322
   2173..2628    +  rep_origin     f1 ori (sequence partly withheld): f1 bacteriophage origin of replication; arrow indicates direction of (+) strand synthesis
   2629..2678    -  misc_feature   bom (fragment): basis of mobility region from pBR322
   2780..2815    -  CDS            rop (fragment): Rop protein, which maintains plasmids at low copy number; rop
   2910..3014    +  promoter       AmpR promoter: bla
   3015..3875    +  CDS            AmpR: β-lactamase; bla; confers resistance to ampicillin, carbenicillin, and related antibiotics
   4046..4634    +  rep_origin     ori: high-copy-number ColE1/pMB1/pBR322/pUC origin of replication
>Addgene plasmid #230551 | AiP2105 - pAAV-AiE2638m-minBG-SYFP2-WPRE3-BGHpA | addgene full sequence | sequence record 462058 | Addgene NGS Result
CCTGCAGGCAGCTGCGCGCTCGCTCGCTCACTGAGGCCGCCCGGGCGTCGGGCGACCTTTGGTCGCCCGG
CCTCAGTGAGCGAGCGAGCGCGCAGAGAGGGAGTGGCCAACTCCATCACTAGGGGTTCCTGCGGCCGCAC
GCGTTGGAGTATAGCCTTGGTCTGGACAATGCAACAGTGTATTCTTCAGTACTCTCAGCTTGGGCTTCTA
GCCTGGGAAGACTGCAGGCTTTTTCAGCAGCAAATAGCATGGGTGGCTATGCTTTGGGTGGAAATTGCTG
AGAGCTCCTGGAATACTCTTTACTGACTACATGAAGGTCCTATGGGCTCAAAGTTTTTCTCAGATGTCAC
AGCAAATGTCACTTTCTTTCCTTATCATATCACCACCTATTTTTATTCTCCAAAGTGTCTTCGTCACAAT
CCACTCCCATAATCATACCAGTAAAATGAATAAAACGTTTCTCTACACTGTAGAGGAACACTGTAGGTGT
TTCTGTAGGTGGAGTGTAGCATCTCTGGAGCTGCAGGCAGGCATCTTGCTTGGACCAGTTTCTCCTGATG
GGATGTCCTTCTGAGGGCTTTTCTTTCTGCTCTTATCCTAGGCTCTCCCGGCGGAGCTCGGGCTGGGCAT
AAAAGTCAGGGCAGAGCCATCTATTGCTTACATTTGCTTCTGGGATCCAGATCTTTCGAAGCTAGCGCTA
CCGGTCGCCACCATGGTGAGCAAGGGCGAGGAGCTGTTCACCGGGGTGGTGCCCATCCTGGTCGAGCTGG
ACGGCGACGTAAACGGCCACAAGTTCAGCGTGTCCGGCGAGGGCGAGGGCGATGCCACCTACGGCAAGCT
GACCCTGAAGCTGATCTGCACCACCGGCAAGCTGCCCGTGCCCTGGCCCACCCTCGTGACCACCCTGGGC
TACGGCGTGCAGTGCTTCGCCCGCTACCCCGACCACATGAAGCAGCACGACTTCTTCAAGTCCGCCATGC
CCGAAGGCTACGTCCAGGAGCGCACCATCTTCTTCAAGGACGACGGCAACTACAAGACCCGCGCCGAGGT
GAAGTTCGAGGGCGACACCCTGGTGAACCGCATCGAGCTGAAGGGCATCGACTTCAAGGAGGACGGCAAC
ATCCTGGGGCACAAGCTGGAGTACAACTACAACAGCCACAACGTCTATATCACCGCCGACAAGCAGAAGA
ACGGCATCAAGGCCAACTTCAAGATCCGCCACAACATCGAGGACGGCGGCGTGCAGCTCGCCGACCACTA
CCAGCAGAACACCCCCATCGGCGACGGCCCCGTGCTGCTGCCCGACAACCACTACCTGAGCTACCAGTCC
AAGCTGAGCAAAGACCCCAACGAGAAGCGCGATCACATGGTCCTGCTGGAGTTCGTGACCGCCGCCGGGA
TCACTCTCGGCATGGACGAGCTGTACAAGTAAGTCGACGGCGCGCCGCGGCCGCGAATTCGATATCATAA
TCAACCTCTGGATTACAAAATTTGTGAAAGATTGACTGGTATTCTTAACTATGTTGCTCCTTTTACGCTA
TGTGGATACGCTGCTTTAATGCCTTTGTATCATGCTATTGCTTCCCGTATGGCTTTCATTTTCTCCTCCT
TGTATAAATCCTGGTTAGTTCTTGCCACGGCGGAACTCATCGCCGCCTGCCTTGCCCGCTGCTGGACAGG
GGCTCGGCTGTTGGGCACTGACAATTCCGTGGCTCGAGAGATCTTCGACTGTGCCTTCTAGTTGCCAGCC
ATCTGTTGTTTGCCCCTCCCCCGTGCCTTCCTTGACCCTGGAAGGTGCCACTCCCACTGTCCTTTCCTAA
TAAAATGAGGAAATTGCATCGCATTGTCTGAGTAGGTGTCATTCTATTCTGGGGGGTGGGGTGGGGCAGG
ACAGCAAGGGGGAGGATTGGGAAGACAATAGCAGGCATGAGATCTCACGTGCGGACCGAGCGGCCGCAGG
AACCCCTAGTGATGGAGTTGGCCACTCCCTCTCTGCGCGCTCGCTCGCTCACTGAGGCCGGGCGACCAAA
GGTCGCCCGACGCCCGGGCTTTGCCCGGGCGGCCTCAGTGAGCGAGCGAGCGCGCAGCTGCCTGCAGGGG
CGCCTGATGCGGTATTTTCTCCTTACGCATCTGTGCGGTATTTCACACCGCATA
[95 nt withheld, positions 2155-2249]
T
[46 nt withheld, positions 2251-2296]
C
[141 nt withheld, positions 2298-2438]
CCTTTGACGTTGGAGTCCACGTTCTTT
[37 nt withheld, positions 2466-2502]
ACTCTATCTCGGGCTATTCTTTTGATTTATAAGGGATTTTGCCGATTTCGGTCTATTGGTTAAAAAATGA
GCTGATTTAACAAAAATTTAACGCGAATTTTAACAAAATATTAACGTTTACAATTTTATGGTGCACTCTC
AGTACAATCTGCTCTGATGCCGCATAGTTAAGCCAGCCCCGACACCCGCCAACACCCGCTGACGCGCCCT
GACGGGCTTGTCTGCTCCCGGCATCCGCTTACAGACAAGCTGTGACCGTCTCCGGGAGCTGCATGTGTCA
GAGGTTTTCACCGTCATCACCGAAACGCGCGAGACGAAAGGGCCTCGTGATACGCCTATTTTTATAGGTT
AATGTCATGATAATAATGGTTTCTTAGACGTCAGGTGGCACTTTTCGGGGAAATGTGCGCGGAACCCCTA
TTTGTTTATTTTTCTAAATACATTCAAATATGTATCCGCTCATGAGACAATAACCCTGATAAATGCTTCA
ATAATATTGAAAAAGGAAGAGTATGAGTATTCAACATTTCCGTGTCGCCCTTATTCCCTTTTTTGCGGCA
TTTTGCCTTCCTGTTTTTGCTCACCCAGAAACGCTGGTGAAAGTAAAAGATGCTGAAGATCAGTTGGGTG
CACGAGTGGGTTACATCGAACTGGATCTCAACAGCGGTAAGATCCTTGAGAGTTTTCGCCCCGAAGAACG
TTTTCCAATGATGAGCACTTTTAAAGTTCTGCTATGTGGCGCGGTATTATCCCGTATTGACGCCGGGCAA
GAGCAACTCGGTCGCCGCATACACTATTCTCAGAATGACTTGGTTGAGTACTCACCAGTCACAGAAAAGC
ATCTTACGGATGGCATGACAGTAAGAGAATTATGCAGTGCTGCCATAACCATGAGTGATAACACTGCGGC
CAACTTACTTCTGACAACGATCGGAGGACCGAAGGAGCTAACCGCTTTTTTGCACAACATGGGGGATCAT
GTAACTCGCCTTGATCGTTGGGAACCGGAGCTGAATGAAGCCATACCAAACGACGAGCGTGACACCACGA
TGCCTGTAGCAATGGCAACAACGTTGCGCAAACTATTAACTGGCGAACTACTTACTCTAGCTTCCCGGCA
ACAATTAATAGACTGGATGGAGGCGGATAAAGTTGCAGGACCACTTCTGCGCTCGGCCCTTCCGGCTGGC
TGGTTTATTGCTGATAAATCTGGAGCCGGTGAGCGTGGGTCTCGCGGTATCATTGCAGCACTGGGGCCAG
ATGGTAAGCCCTCCCGTATCGTAGTTATCTACACGACGGGGAGTCAGGCAACTATGGATGAACGAAATAG
ACAGATCGCTGAGATAGGTGCCTCACTGATTAAGCATTGGTAACTGTCAGACCAAGTTTACTCATATATA
CTTTAGATTGATTTAAAACTTCATTTTTAATTTAAAAGGATCTAGGTGAAGATCCTTTTTGATAATCTCA
TGACCAAAATCCCTTAACGTGAGTTTTCGTTCCACTGAGCGTCAGACCCCGTAGAAAAGATCAAAGGATC
TTCTTGAGATCCTTTTTTTCTGCGCGTAATCTGCTGCTTGCAAACAAAAAAACCACCGCTACCAGCGGTG
GTTTGTTTGCCGGATCAAGAGCTACCAACTCTTTTTCCGAAGGTAACTGGCTTCAGCAGAGCGCAGATAC
CAAATACTGTTCTTCTAGTGTAGCCGTAGTTAGGCCACCACTTCAAGAACTCTGTAGCACCGCCTACATA
CCTCGCTCTGCTAATCCTGTTACCAGTGGCTGCTGCCAGTGGCGATAAGTCGTGTCTTACCGGGTTGGAC
TCAAGACGATAGTTACCGGATAAGGCGCAGCGGTCGGGCTGAACGGGGGGTTCGTGCACACAGCCCAGCT
TGGAGCGAACGACCTACACCGAACTGAGATACCTACAGCGTGAGCTATGAGAAAGCGCCACGCTTCCCGA
AGGGAGAAAGGCGGACAGGTATCCGGTAAGCGGCAGGGTCGGAACAGGAGAGCGCACGAGGGAGCTTCCA
GGGGGAAACGCCTGGTATCTTTATAGTCCTGTCGGGTTTCGCCACCTCTGACTTGAGCGTCGATTTTTGT
GATGCTCGTCAGGGGGGCGGAGCCTATGGAAAAACGCCAGCAACGCGGCCTTTTTACGGTTCCTGGCCTT
TTGCTGGCCTTTTGCTCACATGT
